>Addgene plasmid #169500 | pTS2405-Tier1-PhCMV-TEV | addgene full sequence | sequence record 364234 | Addgene NGS Result
TATTTAGAAAAATAAACAAATAGGGGTTCCGCGCACATTTCCCCGAAAAGTGCCACCTGACGTCGACGGA
TCGGGAGATCTCCACGCGTGGTACCCTCGAGTTGACATTGATTATTGAGTAGTTATTAATAGTAATCAAT
TACGGGGTCATTAGTTCATAGCCCATATATGGAGTTCCGCGTTACATAACTTACGGTAAATGGCCCGCCT
GGCTGACCGCCCAACGACCCCCGCCCATTGACGTCAATAATGACGTATGTTCCCATAGTAACGCCAATAG
GGACTTTCCATTGACGTCAATGGGTGGAGTATTTACGGTAAACTGCCCACTTGGCAGTACATCAAGTGTA
TCATATGCCAAGTACGCCCCCTATTGACGTCAATGACGGTAAATGGCCCGCCTGGCATTATGCCCAGTAC
ATGACCTTATGGGACTTTCCTACTTGGCAGTACATCTACGTATTAGTCATCGCTATTACCATGGTGATGC
GGTTTTGGCAGTACATCAATGGGCGTGGATAGCGGTTTGACTCACGGGGATTTCCAAGTCTCCACCCCAT
TGACGTCAATGGGAGTTTGTTTTGGCACCAAAATCAACGGGACTTTCCAAAATGTCGTAACAACTCCGCC
CCATTGACGCAAATGGGCGGTAGGCGTGTACGGTGGGAGGTCTATATAAGCAGAGCTCTCTGGCTAACTA
GAGAACCCACTGCTTACTGGCTTATCGAAATTAATACGACTCACTATAGGGAGACCCAAGCTGTTCGAAG
CGGAATTCACCATGACTAGTGGTGGTTCTGGTGGAGAGAGCTTGTTTAAGGGGCCGCGTGATTACAACCC
GATATCGAGCACCATTTGTCATTTGACGAATGAATCTGATGGGCACACAACATCGTTGTATGGTATTGGA
TTTGGTCCCTTCATCATTACAAACAAGCACTTGTTTAGAAGAAATAATGGAACACTGTTGGTCCAATCAC
TACATGGTGTATTCAAGGTCAAGAACACCACGACTTTGCAACAACACCTCATTGATGGGAGGGACATGAT
AATTATTCGCATGCCTAAGGATTTCCCACCATTTCCTCAAAAGCTGAAATTTAGAGAGCCACAAAGGGAA
GAGCGCATATGTCTTGTGACAACCAACTTCCAAACTAAGAGCATGTCTAGCATGGTGTCAGACACAAGTT
GCACATTCCCTTCATCTGATGGCATATTCTGGAAGCATTGGATTCAAACCAAGGATGGGCAGTGTGGCAG
TCCATTAGTATCAACTAGAGATGGGTTCATTGTTGGTATACACTCAGCATCGAATTTCACCAACACAAAC
AATTATTTCACAAGCGTGCCGAAAAACTTCATGGAATTGTTGACAAGTCAGGAGGCGCAGCAGTGGGTTA
GTGGTTGGCGATTAAATGCTGACTCAGTATTGTGGGGGGGCCATAAAGTTTTCATGAGCAAACCTGAAGA
GCCTTTTCAGCCAGTTAAGGAAGCGACTCAACTCATGAATGCTAGCGGATCCACCGGTGTCTAGAAAGCT
TTGAGGCCGGCCTGCAGGGATCAGCCTCGACTGTGCCTTCTAGTTGCCAGCCATCTGTTGTTTGCCCCTC
CCCCGTGCCTTCCTTGACCCTGGAAGGTGCCACTCCCACTGTCCTTTCCTAATAAAATGAGGAAATTGCA
TCGCATTGTCTGAGTAGGTGTCATTCTATTCTGGGGGGTGGGGTGGGGCAGGACAGCAAGGGGGAGGATT
GGGAAGACAATAGCAGGCATGCTGGGGATGCGGTGGGCTCTATGGCTTCTGAGGCGGAAAGAACCAGCTG
GGGCTCTAGGGGGTATCCCC
[124 nt withheld, positions 1841-1964]
C
[91 nt withheld, positions 1966-2056]
A
[49 nt withheld, positions 2058-2106]
CCTTTGACGTTGGAGTCCACGTTCTTT
[37 nt withheld, positions 2134-2170]
ACCCTATCTCGGTCTATTCTTTTGATTTATAAGGGATTTTGCCGATTTCGGCCTATTGGTTAAAAAATGA
GCTGATTTAACAAAAATTTAACGCGAATTAATTCTGTGGAATGTGTGTCAGTTAGGGTGTGGAAAGTCCC
CAGGCTCCCCAGCAGGCAGAAGTATGCAAAGCATGCATCTCAATTAGTCAGCAACCAGGTGTGGAAAGTC
CCCAGGCTCCCCAGCAGGCAGAAGTATGCAAAGCATGCATCTCAATTAGTCAGCAACCATAGTCCCGCCC
CTAACTCCGCCCATCCCGCCCCTAACTCCGCCCAGTTCCGCCCATTCTCCGCCCCATGGCTGACTAATTT
TTTTTATTTATGCAGAGGCCGAGGCCGCCTCTGCCTCTGAGCTATTCCAGAAGTAGTGAGGAGGCTTTTT
TGGAGGCCTAGGCTTTTGCAAAAAGCTCCCGGGAGCTTGTATATCCATTTTCGGATCTGATCAAGAGACA
GGATGAGGATCGTTTCGCATGATTGAACAAGATGGATTGCACGCAGGTTCTCCGGCCGCTTGGGTGGAGA
GGCTATTCGGCTATGACTGGGCACAACAGACAATCGGCTGCTCTGATGCCGCCGTGTTCCGGCTGTCAGC
GCAGGGGCGCCCGGTTCTTTTTGTCAAGACCGACCTGTCCGGTGCCCTGAATGAACTGCAGGACGAGGCA
GCGCGGCTATCGTGGCTGGCCACGACGGGCGTTCCTTGCGCAGCTGTGCTCGACGTTGTCACTGAAGCGG
GAAGGGACTGGCTGCTATTGGGCGAAGTGCCGGGGCAGGATCTCCTGTCATCTCACCTTGCTCCTGCCGA
GAAAGTATCCATCATGGCTGATGCAATGCGGCGGCTGCATACGCTTGATCCGGCTACCTGCCCATTCGAC
CACCAAGCGAAACATCGCATCGAGCGAGCACGTACTCGGATGGAAGCCGGTCTTGTCGATCAGGATGATC
TGGACGAAGAGCATCAGGGGCTCGCGCCAGCCGAACTGTTCGCCAGGCTCAAGGCGCGCATGCCCGACGG
CGAGGATCTCGTCGTGACCCATGGCGATGCCTGCTTGCCGAATATCATGGTGGAAAATGGCCGCTTTTCT
GGATTCATCGACTGTGGCCGGCTGGGTGTGGCGGACCGCTATCAGGACATAGCGTTGGCTACCCGTGATA
TTGCTGAAGAGCTTGGCGGCGAATGGGCTGACCGCTTCCTCGTGCTTTACGGTATCGCCGCTCCCGATTC
GCAGCGCATCGCCTTCTATCGCCTTCTTGACGAGTTCTTCTGAGCGGGACTCTGGGGTTCGAAATGACCG
ACCAAGCGACGCCCAACCTGCCATCACGAGATTTCGATTCCACCGCCGCCTTCTATGAAAGGTTGGGCTT
CGGAATCGTTTTCCGGGACGCCGGCTGGATGATCCTCCAGCGCGGGGATCTCATGCTGGAGTTCTTCGCC
CACCCCAACTTGTTTATTGCAGCTTATAATGGTTACAAATAAAGCAATAGCATCACAAATTTCACAAATA
AAGCATTTTTTTCACTGCATTCTAGTTGTGGTTTGTCCAAACTCATCAATGTATCTTATCATGTCTGTAT
ACCGTCGACCTCTAGCTAGAGCTTGGCGTAATCATGGTCATAGCTGTTTCCTGTGTGAAATTGTTATCCG
CTCACAATTCCACACAACATACGAGCCGGAAGCATAAAGTGTAAAGCCTGGGGTGCCTAATGAGTGAGCT
AACTCACATTAATTGCGTTGCGCTCACTGCCCGCTTTCCAGTCGGGAAACCTGTCGTGCCAGCTGCATTA
ATGAATCGGCCAACGCGCGGGGAGAGGCGGTTTGCGTATTGGGCGCTCTTCCGCTTCCTCGCTCACTGAC
TCGCTGCGCTCGGTCGTTCGGCTGCGGCGAGCGGTATCAGCTCACTCAAAGGCGGTAATACGGTTATCCA
CAGAATCAGGGGATAACGCAGGAAAGAACATGTGAGCAAAAGGCCAGCAAAAGGCCAGGAACCGTAAAAA
GGCCGCGTTGCTGGCGTTTTTCCATAGGCTCCGCCCCCCTGACGAGCATCACAAAAATCGACGCTCAAGT
CAGAGGTGGCGAAACCCGACAGGACTATAAAGATACCAGGCGTTTCCCCCTGGAAGCTCCCTCGTGCGCT
CTCCTGTTCCGACCCTGCCGCTTACCGGATACCTGTCCGCCTTTCTCCCTTCGGGAAGCGTGGCGCTTTC
TCATAGCTCACGCTGTAGGTATCTCAGTTCGGTGTAGGTCGTTCGCTCCAAGCTGGGCTGTGTGCACGAA
CCCCCCGTTCAGCCCGACCGCTGCGCCTTATCCGGTAACTATCGTCTTGAGTCCAACCCGGTAAGACACG
ACTTATCGCCACTGGCAGCAGCCACTGGTAACAGGATTAGCAGAGCGAGGTATGTAGGCGGTGCTACAGA
GTTCTTGAAGTGGTGGCCTAACTACGGCTACACTAGAAGAACAGTATTTGGTATCTGCGCTCTGCTGAAG
CCAGTTACCTTCGGAAAAAGAGTTGGTAGCTCTTGATCCGGCAAACAAACCACCGCTGGTAGCGGTGGTT
TTTTTGTTTGCAAGCAGCAGATTACGCGCAGAAAAAAAGGATCTCAAGAAGATCCTTTGATCTTTTCTAC
GGGGTCTGACGCTCAGTGGAACGAAAACTCACGTTAAGGGATTTTGGTCATGAGATTATCAAAAAGGATC
TTCACCTAGATCCTTTTAAATTAAAAATGAAGTTTTAAATCAATCTAAAGTATATATGAGTAAACTTGGT
CTGACAGTTACCAATGCTTAATCAGTGAGGCACCTATCTCAGCGATCTGTCTATTTCGTTCATCCATAGT
TGCCTGACTCCCCGTCGTGTAGATAACTACGATACGGGAGGGCTTACCATCTGGCCCCAGTGCTGCAATG
ATACCGCGAGACCCACGCTCACCGGCTCCAGATTTATCAGCAATAAACCAGCCAGCCGGAAGGGCCGAGC
GCAGAAGTGGTCCTGCAACTTTATCCGCCTCCATCCAGTCTATTAATTGTTGCCGGGAAGCTAGAGTAAG
TAGTTCGCCAGTTAATAGTTTGCGCAACGTTGTTGCCATTGCTACAGGCATCGTGGTGTCACGCTCGTCG
TTTGGTATGGCTTCATTCAGCTCCGGTTCCCAACGATCAAGGCGAGTTACATGATCCCCCATGTTGTGCA
AAAAAGCGGTTAGCTCCTTCGGTCCTCCGATCGTTGTCAGAAGTAAGTTGGCCGCAGTGTTATCACTCAT
GGTTATGGCAGCACTGCATAATTCTCTTACTGTCATGCCATCCGTAAGATGCTTTTCTGTGACTGGTGAG
TACTCAACCAAGTCATTCTGAGAATAGTGTATGCGGCGACCGAGTTGCTCTTGCCCGGCGTCAATACGGG
ATAATACCGCGCCACATAGCAGAACTTTAAAAGTGCTCATCATTGGAAAACGTTCTTCGGGGCGAAAACT
CTCAAGGATCTTACCGCTGTTGAGATCCAGTTCGATGTAACCCACTCGTGCACCCAACTGATCTTCAGCA
TCTTTTACTTTCACCAGCGTTTCTGGGTGAGCAAAAACAGGAAGGCAAAATGCCGCAAAAAAGGGAATAA
GGGCGACACGGAAATGTTGAATACTCATACTCTTCCTTTTTCAATATTATTGAAGCATTTATCAGGGTTA
TTGTCTCATGAGCGGATACATATTTGAATG
Features (pLannotate 1.2.2; 19 found; start..end, strand, type, name):
    180..483     +  enhancer       CMV enhancer: human cytomegalovirus immediate early enhancer
    484..687     +  promoter       CMV promoter: human cytomegalovirus (CMV) immediate early promoter
    683..716     +  LTR            5' LTR (truncated) (fragment): truncated 5' long terminal repeat (LTR) from HIV-1
    732..750     +  promoter       T7 promoter: promoter for bacteriophage T7 RNA polymerase
    803..1510    +  CDS            TEV protease: tobacco etch virus protease (Kapust et al., 2001)
   1571..1795    +  polyA_signal   bGH poly(A) signal: bovine growth hormone polyadenylation signal
   1799..1820    +  promoter       SV40 promoter (fragment): SV40 enhancer and early promoter
   1841..2269    +  rep_origin     f1 ori (sequence partly withheld): f1 bacteriophage origin of replication; arrow indicates direction of (+) strand synthesis
   2283..2612    +  promoter       SV40 promoter: SV40 enhancer and early promoter
   2679..3470    +  CDS            neo: KKA2_KLEPN - Also known as kan, nptII. Experimental evidence at protein level: Swiss-Prot protein existence level 1. Resistance to kanamycin, neomycin, paromomycin, ribostamycin, butirosin and gentamicin B. From Klebsiella pneumoniae.
   3494..3652    +  CDS            ble (fragment): BLE_KLEPN - Experimental evidence at protein level: Swiss-Prot protein existence level 1. Binding protein with a strong affinity to the bleomycin family of antibiotics. Binds to CL990; an antimitotic-antibiotic compound. From Klebsiella pneumoniae.
   3647..3768    +  polyA_signal   SV40 poly(A) signal: SV40 polyadenylation signal
   3841..3857    -  protein_bind   lac operator: The lac repressor binds to the lac operator to inhibit transcription in E. coli. This inhibition can be relieved by adding lactose or isopropyl-β-D-thiogalactopyranoside (IPTG). lac repressor encoded by lacI
   3865..3895    -  promoter       lac promoter: promoter for the E. coli lac operon
   3910..3931    -  protein_bind   CAP binding site: CAP binding activates transcription in the presence of cAMP. E. coli catabolite activator protein
   3944..4036    -  CDS            lacI (fragment): lac repressor; lacI; The lac repressor binds to the lac operator to inhibit transcription in E. coli. This inhibition can be relieved by adding lactose or isopropyl-β-D-thiogalactopyranoside (IPTG).
   4219..4807    -  rep_origin     ori: high-copy-number ColE1/pMB1/pBR322/pUC origin of replication
   4978..5838    -  CDS            AmpR: β-lactamase; bla; confers resistance to ampicillin, carbenicillin, and related antibiotics
   5839..33      -  promoter       AmpR promoter (across the origin): bla
