[The description below was written by a language model from this plasmid's Addgene catalogue record and pLannotate feature annotations shown in this document.]
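Description:
pTS2405-Tier1-PhCMV-TEV is a mammalian expression plasmid of about 5.9 kb built on pMM1, a pcDNA3.1-derived backbone. It belongs to a modular plasmid architecture for mammalian synthetic biology, in which it is designated a "Tier-1" vector carrying a single expression unit. It is propagated in E. coli through a high-copy ColE1/pUC-type origin and selected with ampicillin via the β-lactamase gene and its own promoter. An f1 phage origin is also present, along with remnants of the lac promoter/operator region typical of this vector lineage.

The payload is the tobacco etch virus (TEV) protease coding sequence. It is placed downstream of the human cytomegalovirus immediate-early enhancer and promoter (PhCMV) for strong constitutive transcription in mammalian cells, and it is terminated by the bovine growth hormone polyadenylation signal. A T7 promoter lies between the CMV promoter and the coding sequence, as in pcDNA3.1-type vectors. A second cassette consists of the SV40 enhancer/early promoter driving the neomycin phosphotransferase gene, followed by the SV40 poly(A) signal, which allows G418 selection of stably transfected cells. The automated annotation also reports a short HIV-1 LTR fragment just after the CMV promoter, a small SV40 promoter fragment, and partial ble and lacI matches. These are brief fragments and are probably backbone sequence or similarity hits rather than functional elements.

TEV protease cleaves a specific short recognition sequence, so a constitutive expression vector like this would typically supply protease activity in engineered mammalian circuits that rely on site-specific proteolysis. The record itself states only that the plasmid encodes PhCMV-driven TEV and does not describe a particular application, and the 5′ cloning site is listed as unknown.
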