Addgene plasmid #169500: pTS2405-Tier1-PhCMV-TEV
Purpose: Tier-1 vector encoding PhCMV-driven tabacco etch virus protease TEV (PhCMV-TEV-pA).
Depositing lab: Martin Fussenegger. Depositing organization: ETH Zurich (Swiss Federal Institute of Technology). Publication: A versatile plasmid architecture for mammalian synthetic biology (VAMSyB). Haellman V, Strittmatter T, Bertschi A, Stucheli P, Fussenegger M. Metab Eng. 2021 Jul;66:41-50. doi: 10.1016/j.ymben.2021.04.003. Epub 2021 Apr 18. PubMed 33857582.
Backbone
  Vector backbone: pMM1 (pcDNA3.1-based)
  Backbone size w/o insert (bp): 4435
  Vector type: Mammalian Expression
  Selectable markers: Neomycin (select with G418)
Growth in bacteria
  Bacterial resistance: Ampicillin, 100 μg/mL
  Growth temperature: 37°C
  Growth strain: DH5alpha
  Copy number: High Copy
Gene/Insert
  Gene/Insert name: PCMV-driven tobacco etch virus protease (alt name: PCMV-TEV)
  Species: tobacco etch virus
  Promoter: PhCMV
  Cloning method: Restriction Enzyme; 5′ cloning site Unknown (unknown if destroyed)
  Sequencing primers: 5′ AmpStart; 3′ BGH-rev
Terms and licenses: Academic/Nonprofit Terms; Industry Terms: Not Available to Industry
How to cite: pTS2405-Tier1-PhCMV-TEV was a gift from Martin Fussenegger (Addgene plasmid # 169500 ; http://n2t.net/addgene:169500 ; RRID:Addgene_169500)
